Addgene plasmid #235493: pEGFP-TDP-43 (K408R)
Purpose: Expression of human TDP-43-EGFP with K408R mutation to block SUMOylation
Depositing lab: Maxime Rousseaux. Depositing organization: University of Ottawa. Publication: A stress-dependent TDP-43 SUMOylation program preserves neuronal function. Suk TR, Part CE, Zhang JL, Nguyen TT, Heer MM, Caballero-Gomez A, Grybas VS, McKeever PM, Nguyen B, Ali T, Callaghan SM, Woulfe JM, Robertson J, Rousseaux MWC. Mol Neurodegener. 2025 Mar 28;20(1):38. doi: 10.1186/s13024-025-00826-z. PubMed 40149017.
Backbone
  Vector backbone: pEGFP-N3
  Vector type: Mammalian Expression
Growth in bacteria
  Bacterial resistance: Kanamycin, 50 μg/mL
  Growth temperature: 37°C
  Growth strain: DH5alpha
  Copy number: High Copy
Gene/Insert
  Gene/Insert name: TARDBP (alt name: TDP-43)
  Species: H. sapiens (human)
  Mutation: K408R
  Entrez Gene: TARDBP (a.k.a. ALS10, TDP-43)
  Tag / fusion protein: EGFP (C terminal on backbone)
  Cloning method: Restriction Enzyme; 5′ cloning site Unknown (unknown if destroyed)
Terms and licenses: Academic/Nonprofit Terms; Industry Terms
How to cite: pEGFP-TDP-43 (K408R) was a gift from Maxime Rousseaux (Addgene plasmid # 235493 ; http://n2t.net/addgene:235493 ; RRID:Addgene_235493)
