[The description below was written by a language model from this plasmid's Addgene catalogue record and pLannotate feature annotations shown in this document.]
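Description:
pEGFP-TDP-43 (K408R) is a mammalian expression plasmid built on the pEGFP-N3 backbone that produces human TDP-43 (gene TARDBP) fused at its C terminus to EGFP. The TARDBP open reading frame sits between remnants of the multiple cloning site, immediately upstream of the mammalian codon-optimized EGFP coding sequence. The fusion is driven by the human cytomegalovirus immediate-early enhancer and promoter, which span the numbering origin of the circular sequence, and its transcript is terminated by the SV40 polyadenylation signal. The insert carries a lysine-to-arginine substitution at residue 408, which the record describes as blocking SUMOylation of TDP-43. The exact restriction sites used for cloning are not recorded.

The plasmid is about 5.9 kb and replicates at high copy in E. coli from a ColE1/pUC-type origin; an f1 phage origin is also present. A single NeoR/KanR (aminoglycoside phosphotransferase) gene serves as a dual marker. A bacterial bla-type promoter drives it for kanamycin selection in bacteria. The adjacent SV40 enhancer/early promoter, together with the HSV TK polyadenylation signal, expresses it in mammalian cells, where it confers G418 resistance. The short large T antigen, ble and bGH poly(A) annotations are small fragment matches within backbone sequence rather than functional elements.

TDP-43 is an RNA-binding protein involved in splicing and RNA processing, and TARDBP is also known as ALS10. The construct allows fluorescent visualization of a SUMOylation-deficient TDP-43 in transfected cells. The associated publication title indicates it was made to study stress-dependent TDP-43 SUMOylation and neuronal function.
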