Features (pLannotate 1.2.2; 16 found; start..end, strand, type, name):
    155..182     +  misc_feature   MCS (fragment): multiple cloning site
    183..1424    +  CDS            TARDBP: TADBP_HUMAN - Also known as TDP43. Experimental evidence at protein level: Swiss-Prot protein existence level 1. RNA-binding protein that is involved in various steps of RNA biogenesis and processing (PubMed:23519609). Preferentially binds, via its two RNA recognition motifs RRM1 and RRM2, to GU-repeats on RNA molecules predominantly localized within long introns and in the 3'UTR of mRNAs (PubMed:23519609, PubMed:24240615, PubMed:24464995). In turn, regulates the splicing of many non-coding and protein-coding RNAs including proteins involved in neuronal survival, as well as mRNAs that encode p
   1425..1445    +  misc_feature   MCS (fragment): multiple cloning site
   1455..2174    +  CDS            EGFP: the original enhanced GFP (Yang et al., 1996) mammalian codon-optimized
   2191..2274    +  CDS            large T antigen (fragment): large T antigen from SV40 (simian virus 40)
   2297..2418    +  polyA_signal   SV40 poly(A) signal: SV40 polyadenylation signal
   2452..2880    -  rep_origin     f1 ori (sequence partly withheld): f1 bacteriophage origin of replication; arrow indicates direction of (+) strand synthesis
   2907..3011    +  promoter       AmpR promoter: bla
   3013..3370    +  promoter       SV40 promoter: SV40 enhancer and early promoter
   3405..4199    +  CDS            NeoR/KanR: aminoglycoside phosphotransferase from Tn5; aph(3')-II (or nptII); confers resistance to neomycin, kanamycin, and G418 (Geneticin®)
   4220..4372    +  CDS            ble (fragment): BLE_KLEPN - Experimental evidence at protein level: Swiss-Prot protein existence level 1. Binding protein with a strong affinity to the bleomycin family of antibiotics. Binds to CL990; an antimitotic-antibiotic compound. From Klebsiella pneumoniae.
   4431..4478    +  polyA_signal   HSV TK poly(A) signal: herpes simplex virus thymidine kinase polyadenylation signal (Cole and Stacy, 1985)
   4569..4585    -  polyA_signal   bGH poly(A) signal (fragment): bovine growth hormone polyadenylation signal
   4807..5395    +  rep_origin     ori: high-copy-number ColE1/pMB1/pBR322/pUC origin of replication
   5570..5873    +  enhancer       CMV enhancer: human cytomegalovirus immediate early enhancer
   5874..132     +  promoter       CMV promoter (across the origin): human cytomegalovirus (CMV) immediate early promoter
>Addgene plasmid #235493 | pEGFP-TDP-43 (K408R) | addgene full sequence | sequence record 470436 | Addgene NGS Result
CCCATTGACGTCAATGGGAGTTTGTTTTGGCACCAAAATCAACGGGACTTTCCAAAATGTCGTAACAACT
CCGCCCCATTGACGCAAATGGGCGGTAGGCGTGTACGGTGGGAGGTCTATATAAGCAGAGCTGGTTTAGT
GAACCGTCAGATCCGCTAGCGCTACCGGACTCAGATCTCGAGATGTCTGAATATATTCGGGTAACCGAAG
ATGAGAACGATGAGCCCATTGAAATACCATCGGAAGACGATGGGACGGTGCTGCTCTCCACGGTTACAGC
CCAGTTTCCAGGGGCGTGTGGGCTTCGCTACAGGAATCCAGTGTCTCAGTGTATGAGAGGTGTCCGGCTG
GTAGAAGGAATTCTGCATGCCCCAGATGCTGGCTGGGGAAATCTGGTGTATGTTGTCAACTATCCAAAAG
ATAACAAAAGAAAAATGGATGAGACAGATGCTTCATCAGCAGTGAAAGTGAAAAGAGCAGTCCAGAAAAC
ATCCGATTTAATAGTGTTGGGTCTCCCATGGAAAACAACCGAACAGGACCTGAAAGAGTATTTTAGTACC
TTTGGAGAAGTTCTTATGGTGCAGGTCAAGAAAGATCTTAAGACTGGTCATTCAAAGGGGTTTGGCTTTG
TTCGTTTTACGGAATATGAAACACAAGTGAAAGTAATGTCACAGCGACATATGATAGATGGACGATGGTG
TGACTGCAAACTTCCTAATTCTAAGCAAAGCCAAGATGAGCCTTTGAGAAGCAGAAAAGTGTTTGTGGGG
CGCTGTACAGAGGACATGACTGAGGATGAGCTGCGGGAGTTCTTCTCTCAGTACGGGGATGTGATGGATG
TCTTCATCCCCAAGCCATTCAGGGCCTTTGCCTTTGTTACATTTGCAGATGATCAGATTGCGCAGTCTCT
TTGTGGAGAGGACTTGATCATTAAAGGAATCAGCGTTCATATATCCAATGCCGAACCTAAGCACAATAGC
AATAGACAGTTAGAAAGAAGTGGAAGATTTGGTGGTAATCCAGGTGGCTTTGGGAATCAGGGTGGATTTG
GTAATAGCAGAGGGGGTGGAGCTGGTTTGGGAAACAATCAAGGTAGTAATATGGGTGGTGGGATGAACTT
TGGTGCGTTCAGCATTAATCCAGCCATGATGGCTGCCGCCCAGGCAGCACTACAGAGCAGTTGGGGTATG
ATGGGCATGTTAGCCAGCCAGCAGAACCAGTCAGGCCCATCGGGTAATAACCAAAACCAAGGCAACATGC
AGAGGGAGCCAAACCAGGCCTTCGGTTCTGGAAATAACTCTTATAGTGGCTCTAATTCTGGTGCAGCAAT
TGGTTGGGGATCAGCATCCAATGCAGGGTCGGGCAGTGGTTTTAATGGAGGCTTTGGCTCAAGCATGGAT
TCTAGGTCTTCTGGCTGGGGAATGGGTACCGCGGGCCCGGGATCCATCGCCACCATGGTGAGCAAGGGCG
AGGAGCTGTTCACCGGGGTGGTGCCCATCCTGGTCGAGCTGGACGGCGACGTAAACGGCCACAAGTTCAG
CGTGTCCGGCGAGGGCGAGGGCGATGCCACCTACGGCAAGCTGACCCTGAAGTTCATCTGCACCACCGGC
AAGCTGCCCGTGCCCTGGCCCACCCTCGTGACCACCCTGACCTACGGCGTGCAGTGCTTCAGCCGCTACC
CCGACCACATGAAGCAGCACGACTTCTTCAAGTCCGCCATGCCCGAAGGCTACGTCCAGGAGCGCACCAT
CTTCTTCAAGGACGACGGCAACTACAAGACCCGCGCCGAGGTGAAGTTCGAGGGCGACACCCTGGTGAAC
CGCATCGAGCTGAAGGGCATCGACTTCAAGGAGGACGGCAACATCCTGGGGCACAAGCTGGAGTACAACT
ACAACAGCCACAACGTCTATATCATGGCCGACAAGCAGAAGAACGGCATCAAGGTGAACTTCAAGATCCG
CCACAACATCGAGGACGGCAGCGTGCAGCTCGCCGACCACTACCAGCAGAACACCCCCATCGGCGACGGC
CCCGTGCTGCTGCCCGACAACCACTACCTGAGCACCCAGTCCGCCCTGAGCAAAGACCCCAACGAGAAGC
GCGATCACATGGTCCTGCTGGAGTTCGTGACCGCCGCCGGGATCACTCTCGGCATGGACGAGCTGTACAA
GTAAAGCGGCCGCGACTCTAGATCATAATCAGCCATACCACATTTGTAGAGGTTTTACTTGCTTTAAAAA
ACCTCCCACACCTCCCCCTGAACCTGAAACATAAAATGAATGCAATTGTTGTTGTTAACTTGTTTATTGC
AGCTTATAATGGTTACAAATAAAGCAATAGCATCACAAATTTCACAAATAAAGCATTTTTTTCACTGCAT
TCTAGTTGTGGTTTGTCCAAACTCATCAATGTATCTTAAGGCGTAAATTGTAAGCGTTAATATTTTGTTA
AAATTCGCGTTAAATTTTTGTTAAATCAGCTCATTTTTTAACCAATAGGCCGAAATCGGCAAAATCCCTT
ATAAATCAAAAGAATAGACCGAGATAGGGT
[37 nt withheld, positions 2551-2587]
AAAGAACGTGGACTCCAACGTCAAAGG
[49 nt withheld, positions 2615-2663]
T
[91 nt withheld, positions 2665-2755]
G
[124 nt withheld, positions 2757-2880]
CAGGTGGCACTTTTCGGGGAAATGTGCGCGGAACCCCTATTTGTTTATTTTTCTAAATACATTCAAATAT
GTATCCGCTCATGAGACAATAACCCTGATAAATGCTTCAATAATATTGAAAAAGGAAGAGTCCTGAGGCG
GAAAGAACCAGCTGTGGAATGTGTGTCAGTTAGGGTGTGGAAAGTCCCCAGGCTCCCCAGCAGGCAGAAG
TATGCAAAGCATGCATCTCAATTAGTCAGCAACCAGGTGTGGAAAGTCCCCAGGCTCCCCAGCAGGCAGA
AGTATGCAAAGCATGCATCTCAATTAGTCAGCAACCATAGTCCCGCCCCTAACTCCGCCCATCCCGCCCC
TAACTCCGCCCAGTTCCGCCCATTCTCCGCCCCATGGCTGACTAATTTTTTTTATTTATGCAGAGGCCGA
GGCCGCCTCGGCCTCTGAGCTATTCCAGAAGTAGTGAGGAGGCTTTTTTGGAGGCCTAGGCTTTTGCAAA
GATCGATCAAGAGACAGGATGAGGATCGTTTCGCATGATTGAACAAGATGGATTGCACGCAGGTTCTCCG
GCCGCTTGGGTGGAGAGGCTATTCGGCTATGACTGGGCACAACAGACAATCGGCTGCTCTGATGCCGCCG
TGTTCCGGCTGTCAGCGCAGGGGCGCCCGGTTCTTTTTGTCAAGACCGACCTGTCCGGTGCCCTGAATGA
ACTGCAAGACGAGGCAGCGCGGCTATCGTGGCTGGCCACGACGGGCGTTCCTTGCGCAGCTGTGCTCGAC
GTTGTCACTGAAGCGGGAAGGGACTGGCTGCTATTGGGCGAAGTGCCGGGGCAGGATCTCCTGTCATCTC
ACCTTGCTCCTGCCGAGAAAGTATCCATCATGGCTGATGCAATGCGGCGGCTGCATACGCTTGATCCGGC
TACCTGCCCATTCGACCACCAAGCGAAACATCGCATCGAGCGAGCACGTACTCGGATGGAAGCCGGTCTT
GTCGATCAGGATGATCTGGACGAAGAGCATCAGGGGCTCGCGCCAGCCGAACTGTTCGCCAGGCTCAAGG
CGAGCATGCCCGACGGCGAGGATCTCGTCGTGACCCATGGCGATGCCTGCTTGCCGAATATCATGGTGGA
AAATGGCCGCTTTTCTGGATTCATCGACTGTGGCCGGCTGGGTGTGGCGGACCGCTATCAGGACATAGCG
TTGGCTACCCGTGATATTGCTGAAGAGCTTGGCGGCGAATGGGCTGACCGCTTCCTCGTGCTTTACGGTA
TCGCCGCTCCCGATTCGCAGCGCATCGCCTTCTATCGCCTTCTTGACGAGTTCTTCTGAGCGGGACTCTG
GGGTTCGAAATGACCGACCAAGCGACGCCCAACCTGCCATCACGAGATTTCGATTCCACCGCCGCCTTCT
ATGAAAGGTTGGGCTTCGGAATCGTTTTCCGGGACGCCGGCTGGATGATCCTCCAGCGCGGGGATCTCAT
GCTGGAGTTCTTCGCCCACCCTAGGGGGAGGCTAACTGAAACACGGAAGGAGACAATACCGGAAGGAACC
CGCGCTATGACGGCAATAAAAAGACAGAATAAAACGCACGGTGTTGGGTCGTTTGTTCATAAACGCGGGG
TTCGGTCCCAGGGCTGGCACTCTGTCGATACCCCACCGAGACCCCATTGGGGCCAATACGCCCGCGTTTC
TTCCTTTTCCCCACCCCACCCCCCAAGTTCGGGTGAAGGCCCAGGGCTCGCAGCCAACGTCGGGGCGGCA
GGCCCTGCCATAGCCTCAGGTTACTCATATATACTTTAGATTGATTTAAAACTTCATTTTTAATTTAAAA
GGATCTAGGTGAAGATCCTTTTTGATAATCTCATGACCAAAATCCCTTAACGTGAGTTTTCGTTCCACTG
AGCGTCAGACCCCGTAGAAAAGATCAAAGGATCTTCTTGAGATCCTTTTTTTCTGCGCGTAATCTGCTGC
TTGCAAACAAAAAAACCACCGCTACCAGCGGTGGTTTGTTTGCCGGATCAAGAGCTACCAACTCTTTTTC
CGAAGGTAACTGGCTTCAGCAGAGCGCAGATACCAAATACTGTTCTTCTAGTGTAGCCGTAGTTAGGCCA
CCACTTCAAGAACTCTGTAGCACCGCCTACATACCTCGCTCTGCTAATCCTGTTACCAGTGGCTGCTGCC
AGTGGCGATAAGTCGTGTCTTACCGGGTTGGACTCAAGACGATAGTTACCGGATAAGGCGCAGCGGTCGG
GCTGAACGGGGGGTTCGTGCACACAGCCCAGCTTGGAGCGAACGACCTACACCGAACTGAGATACCTACA
GCGTGAGCTATGAGAAAGCGCCACGCTTCCCGAAGGGAGAAAGGCGGACAGGTATCCGGTAAGCGGCAGG
GTCGGAACAGGAGAGCGCACGAGGGAGCTTCCAGGGGGAAACGCCTGGTATCTTTATAGTCCTGTCGGGT
TTCGCCACCTCTGACTTGAGCGTCGATTTTTGTGATGCTCGTCAGGGGGGCGGAGCCTATGGAAAAACGC
CAGCAACGCGGCCTTTTTACGGTTCCTGGCCTTTTGCTGGCCTTTTGCTCACATGTTCTTTCCTGCGTTA
TCCCCTGATTCTGTGGATAACCGTATTACCGCCATGCATTAGTTATTAATAGTAATCAATTACGGGGTCA
TTAGTTCATAGCCCATATATGGAGTTCCGCGTTACATAACTTACGGTAAATGGCCCGCCTGGCTGACCGC
CCAACGACCCCCGCCCATTGACGTCAATAATGACGTATGTTCCCATAGTAACGCCAATAGGGACTTTCCA
TTGACGTCAATGGGTGGAGTATTTACGGTAAACTGCCCACTTGGCAGTACATCAAGTGTATCATATGCCA
AGTACGCCCCCTATTGACGTCAATGACGGTAAATGGCCCGCCTGGCATTATGCCCAGTACATGACCTTAT
GGGACTTTCCTACTTGGCAGTACATCTACGTATTAGTCATCGCTATTACCATGGTGATGCGGTTTTGGCA
GTACATCAATGGGCGTGGATAGCGGTTTGACTCACGGGGATTTCCAAGTCTCCAC
